Addgene plasmid #125838: lentiCRISPR v2-sgBAP1-2
Purpose: KO BAP1 gene
Depositing lab: Boyi Gan. Depositing organization: University of Texas MD Anderson Cancer Center. Publication: BAP1 links metabolic regulation of ferroptosis to tumour suppression. Zhang Y, Shi J, Liu X, Feng L, Gong Z, Koppula P, Sirohi K, Li X, Wei Y, Lee H, Zhuang L, Chen G, Xiao ZD, Hung MC, Chen J, Huang P, Li W, Gan B. Nat Cell Biol. 2018 Oct;20(10):1181-1192. doi: 10.1038/s41556-018-0178-0. Epub 2018 Sep 10. PubMed 30202049.
Backbone
  Vector backbone: LentiCRISPR V2
  Backbone manufacturer: Feng Zhang
  Vector type: Lentiviral
  Selectable markers: Puromycin
Growth in bacteria
  Bacterial resistance: Ampicillin, 100 μg/mL
  Growth temperature: 37°C
  Growth strain: NEB Stable
  Copy number: High Copy
Gene/Insert
  Gene/Insert name: BAP1 (BRCA1 associated protein 1)
  gRNA/shRNA sequence: CACCGTACCGAAATCTTCCACGAGC
  Species: H. sapiens (human)
  Insert size (bp): 25
  Entrez Gene: BAP1 (a.k.a. HUCEP-13, KURIS, TPDS1, UBM2, UCHL2, UVM2, hucep-6)
  Cloning method: Restriction Enzyme; 5′ cloning site Unknown (unknown if destroyed)
Terms and licenses: Academic/Nonprofit Terms; Industry Terms: Not Available to Industry
How to cite: lentiCRISPR v2-sgBAP1-2 was a gift from Boyi Gan (Addgene plasmid # 125838 ; http://n2t.net/addgene:125838 ; RRID:Addgene_125838)
