[The description below was written by a language model from this plasmid's Addgene catalogue record and pLannotate feature annotations shown in this document.]
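Description:
lentiCRISPR v2-sgBAP1-2 is a lentiviral all-in-one CRISPR/Cas9 plasmid built on the LentiCRISPR V2 backbone and designed to knock out human BAP1 (BRCA1 associated protein 1). In bacteria it is maintained through a high-copy ColE1/pUC-type origin and selected with ampicillin via the AmpR (β-lactamase) gene. An f1 origin is also present. The sequenced plasmid is about 13 kb.

The transfer cassette has the usual layout of a self-inactivating HIV-1 vector. A CMV enhancer/promoter is fused to a truncated 5' LTR to drive genomic RNA production in packaging cells, followed by the Ψ packaging signal, a gag fragment, the RRE for Rev-dependent nuclear export, and the cPPT/CTS. A ΔU3 3' LTR closes the cassette and inactivates LTR promoter activity after integration.

Between the LTRs sit two expression units. A human U6 RNA polymerase III promoter transcribes the BAP1-targeting guide, a short oligonucleotide insert placed directly upstream of the Streptococcus pyogenes gRNA scaffold. An EF-1α core promoter drives S. pyogenes Cas9, followed in the same orientation by a puromycin N-acetyltransferase coding sequence and a WPRE that enhances transcript expression. The table does not annotate the linker between Cas9 and PuroR. Outside the viral region, the backbone carries a bGH polyadenylation signal and an SV40/EM7-driven BleoR cassette.

After packaging and transduction, puromycin selects cells that have integrated the vector, where Cas9 and the guide introduce double-strand breaks in BAP1. The "-2" in the name suggests it is one of several BAP1 guides, and the associated work concerns BAP1 in ferroptosis and tumour suppression.
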