Features (pLannotate 1.2.2; 33 found; start..end, strand, type, name):
     31..83      -  misc_feature   bom (fragment): basis of mobility region from pBR322
    238..617     +  enhancer       CMV enhancer: human cytomegalovirus immediate early enhancer
    618..817     +  promoter       CMV promoter: human cytomegalovirus (CMV) immediate early promoter
    835..1015    +  LTR            5' LTR (truncated): truncated 5' long terminal repeat (LTR) from HIV-1
   1062..1187    +  misc_feature   HIV-1 Ψ: packaging signal of human immunodeficiency virus type 1
   1171..1534    +  CDS            HIV-1 gag (fragment): gag protein from human immunodeficiency virus 1; gag
   1680..1913    +  misc_feature   RRE: The Rev response element (RRE) of HIV-1 allows for Rev-dependent mRNA export from the nucleus to the cytoplasm.
   2290..2390    +  CDS            Rev (fragment): human immunodeficiency virus 1 (HIV-1) Rev protein; rev; enhances nuclear export of unspliced and incompletely spliced viral mRNAs
   2440..2557    +  misc_feature   cPPT/CTS: central polypurine tract and central termination sequence of HIV-1
   2608..2848    +  promoter       U6 promoter: RNA polymerase III promoter for human U6 snRNA
   2878..2953    +  misc_RNA       gRNA scaffold: guide RNA scaffold for the Streptococcus pyogenes CRISPR/Cas9 system
   2971..2989    +  CDS            small t antigen (fragment): SV40 (simian virus 40) small t antigen
   3015..3226    +  promoter       EF-1α core promoter: core promoter for human elongation factor EF-1α
   3251..7354    +  CDS            Cas9: Cas9 (Csn1) endonuclease from the Streptococcus pyogenes Type II CRISPR/Cas system generates RNA-guided double strand breaks in DNA
   7492..8089    +  CDS            PuroR (fragment): puromycin N-acetyltransferase; pac from Streptomyces; confers resistance to puromycin
   8105..8693    +  misc_feature   WPRE: woodchuck hepatitis virus posttranscriptional regulatory element
   8744..8763    +  misc_feature   cPPT/CTS (fragment): central polypurine tract and central termination sequence of HIV-1
   8765..8998    +  LTR            3' LTR (ΔU3): self-inactivating 3' long terminal repeat (LTR) from HIV-1
   9030..9254    +  polyA_signal   bGH poly(A) signal: bovine growth hormone polyadenylation signal
   9258..9279    +  promoter       SV40 promoter (fragment): SV40 enhancer and early promoter
   9300..9728    +  rep_origin     f1 ori (sequence partly withheld): f1 bacteriophage origin of replication; arrow indicates direction of (+) strand synthesis
   9742..10071   +  promoter       SV40 promoter: SV40 enhancer and early promoter
  10119..10166   +  promoter       EM7 promoter: synthetic bacterial promoter&nbsp
  10185..10559   +  CDS            BleoR: antibiotic-binding protein; Sh ble from Streptoalloteichus hindustanus; confers resistance to bleomycin, phleomycin, and Zeocin™
  10569..10694   +  CDS            ble (fragment): BLE_KLEPN - Experimental evidence at protein level: Swiss-Prot protein existence level 1. Binding protein with a strong affinity to the bleomycin family of antibiotics. Binds to CL990; an antimitotic-antibiotic compound. From Klebsiella pneumoniae.
  10689..10810   +  polyA_signal   SV40 poly(A) signal: SV40 polyadenylation signal
  10881..10903   -  protein_bind   lac operator (fragment): The lac repressor binds to the lac operator to inhibit transcription in E. coli. This inhibition can be relieved by adding lactose or isopropyl-β-D-thiogalactopyranoside (IPTG). lac repressor encoded by lacI
  10907..10937   -  promoter       lac promoter: promoter for the E. coli lac operon
  10952..10973   -  protein_bind   CAP binding site: CAP binding activates transcription in the presence of cAMP. E. coli catabolite activator protein
  10986..11078   -  CDS            lacI (fragment): lac repressor; lacI; The lac repressor binds to the lac operator to inhibit transcription in E. coli. This inhibition can be relieved by adding lactose or isopropyl-β-D-thiogalactopyranoside (IPTG).
  11261..11849   -  rep_origin     ori: high-copy-number ColE1/pMB1/pBR322/pUC origin of replication
  12020..12880   -  CDS            AmpR: β-lactamase; bla; confers resistance to ampicillin, carbenicillin, and related antibiotics
  12881..12985   -  promoter       AmpR promoter: bla
>Addgene plasmid #125838 | lentiCRISPR v2-sgBAP1-2 | addgene full sequence | sequence record 246134 | Addgene NGS Result
GTCGACGGATCGGGAGATCTCCCGATCCCCTATGGTGCACTCTCAGTACAATCTGCTCTGATGCCGCATA
GTTAAGCCAGTATCTGCTCCCTGCTTGTGTGTTGGAGGTCGCTGAGTAGTGCGCGAGCAAAATTTAAGCT
ACAACAAGGCAAGGCTTGACCGACAATTGCATGAAGAATCTGCTTAGGGTTAGGCGTTTTGCGCTGCTTC
GCGATGTACGGGCCAGATATACGCGTTGACATTGATTATTGACTAGTTATTAATAGTAATCAATTACGGG
GTCATTAGTTCATAGCCCATATATGGAGTTCCGCGTTACATAACTTACGGTAAATGGCCCGCCTGGCTGA
CCGCCCAACGACCCCCGCCCATTGACGTCAATAATGACGTATGTTCCCATAGTAACGCCAATAGGGACTT
TCCATTGACGTCAATGGGTGGAGTATTTACGGTAAACTGCCCACTTGGCAGTACATCAAGTGTATCATAT
GCCAAGTACGCCCCCTATTGACGTCAATGACGGTAAATGGCCCGCCTGGCATTATGCCCAGTACATGACC
TTATGGGACTTTCCTACTTGGCAGTACATCTACGTATTAGTCATCGCTATTACCATGGTGATGCGGTTTT
GGCAGTACATCAATGGGCGTGGATAGCGGTTTGACTCACGGGGATTTCCAAGTCTCCACCCCATTGACGT
CAATGGGAGTTTGTTTTGGCACCAAAATCAACGGGACTTTCCAAAATGTCGTAACAACTCCGCCCCATTG
ACGCAAATGGGCGGTAGGCGTGTACGGTGGGAGGTCTATATAAGCAGCGCGTTTTGCCTGTACTGGGTCT
CTCTGGTTAGACCAGATCTGAGCCTGGGAGCTCTCTGGCTAACTAGGGAACCCACTGCTTAAGCCTCAAT
AAAGCTTGCCTTGAGTGCTTCAAGTAGTGTGTGCCCGTCTGTTGTGTGACTCTGGTAACTAGAGATCCCT
CAGACCCTTTTAGTCAGTGTGGAAAATCTCTAGCAGTGGCGCCCGAACAGGGACTTGAAAGCGAAAGGGA
AACCAGAGGAGCTCTCTCGACGCAGGACTCGGCTTGCTGAAGCGCGCACGGCAAGAGGCGAGGGGCGGCG
ACTGGTGAGTACGCCAAAAATTTTGACTAGCGGAGGCTAGAAGGAGAGAGATGGGTGCGAGAGCGTCAGT
ATTAAGCGGGGGAGAATTAGATCGCGATGGGAAAAAATTCGGTTAAGGCCAGGGGGAAAGAAAAAATATA
AATTAAAACATATAGTATGGGCAAGCAGGGAGCTAGAACGATTCGCAGTTAATCCTGGCCTGTTAGAAAC
ATCAGAAGGCTGTAGACAAATACTGGGACAGCTACAACCATCCCTTCAGACAGGATCAGAAGAACTTAGA
TCATTATATAATACAGTAGCAACCCTCTATTGTGTGCATCAAAGGATAGAGATAAAAGACACCAAGGAAG
CTTTAGACAAGATAGAGGAAGAGCAAAACAAAAGTAAGACCACCGCACAGCAAGCGGCCGCTGATCTTCA
GACCTGGAGGAGGAGATATGAGGGACAATTGGAGAAGTGAATTATATAAATATAAAGTAGTAAAAATTGA
ACCATTAGGAGTAGCACCCACCAAGGCAAAGAGAAGAGTGGTGCAGAGAGAAAAAAGAGCAGTGGGAATA
GGAGCTTTGTTCCTTGGGTTCTTGGGAGCAGCAGGAAGCACTATGGGCGCAGCGTCAATGACGCTGACGG
TACAGGCCAGACAATTATTGTCTGGTATAGTGCAGCAGCAGAACAATTTGCTGAGGGCTATTGAGGCGCA
ACAGCATCTGTTGCAACTCACAGTCTGGGGCATCAAGCAGCTCCAGGCAAGAATCCTGGCTGTGGAAAGA
TACCTAAAGGATCAACAGCTCCTGGGGATTTGGGGTTGCTCTGGAAAACTCATTTGCACCACTGCTGTGC
CTTGGAATGCTAGTTGGAGTAATAAATCTCTGGAACAGATTTGGAATCACACGACCTGGATGGAGTGGGA
CAGAGAAATTAACAATTACACAAGCTTAATACACTCCTTAATTGAAGAATCGCAAAACCAGCAAGAAAAG
AATGAACAAGAATTATTGGAATTAGATAAATGGGCAAGTTTGTGGAATTGGTTTAACATAACAAATTGGC
TGTGGTATATAAAATTATTCATAATGATAGTAGGAGGCTTGGTAGGTTTAAGAATAGTTTTTGCTGTACT
TTCTATAGTGAATAGAGTTAGGCAGGGATATTCACCATTATCGTTTCAGACCCACCTCCCAACCCCGAGG
GGACCCGACAGGCCCGAAGGAATAGAAGAAGAAGGTGGAGAGAGAGACAGAGACAGATCCATTCGATTAG
TGAACGGATCGGCACTGCGTGCGCCAATTCTGCAGACAAATGGCAGTATTCATCCACAATTTTAAAAGAA
AAGGGGGGATTGGGGGGTACAGTGCAGGGGAAAGAATAGTAGACATAATAGCAACAGACATACAAACTAA
AGAATTACAAAAACAAATTACAAAAATTCAAAATTTTCGGGTTTATTACAGGGACAGCAGAGATCCAGTT
TGGTTAATTAAGGTACCGAGGGCCTATTTCCCATGATTCCTTCATATTTGCATATACGATACAAGGCTGT
TAGAGAGATAATTAGAATTAATTTGACTGTAAACACAAAGATATTAGTACAAAATACGTGACGTAGAAAG
TAATAATTTCTTGGGTAGTTTGCAGTTTTAAAATTATGTTTTAAAATGGACTATCATATGCTTACCGTAA
CTTGAAAGTATTTCGATTTCTTGGCTTTATATATCTTGTGGAAAGGACGAAACACCGTACCGAAATCTTC
CACGAGCGTTTTAGAGCTAGAAATAGCAAGTTAAAATAAGGCTAGTCCGTTATCAACTTGAAAAAGTGGC
ACCGAGTCGGTGCTTTTTTGAATTCGCTAGCTAGGTCTTGAAAGGAGTGGGAATTGGCTCCGGTGCCCGT
CAGTGGGCAGAGCGCACATCGCCCACAGTCCCCGAGAAGTTGGGGGGAGGGGTCGGCAATTGATCCGGTG
CCTAGAGAAGGTGGCGCGGGGTAAACTGGGAAAGTGATGTCGTGTACTGGCTCCGCCTTTTTCCCGAGGG
TGGGGGAGAACCGTATATAAGTGCAGTAGTCGCCGTGAACGTTCTTTTTCGCAACGGGTTTGCCGCCAGA
ACACAGGACCGGTTCTAGAGCGCTGCCACCATGGACAAGAAGTACAGCATCGGCCTGGACATCGGCACCA
ACTCTGTGGGCTGGGCCGTGATCACCGACGAGTACAAGGTGCCCAGCAAGAAATTCAAGGTGCTGGGCAA
CACCGACCGGCACAGCATCAAGAAGAACCTGATCGGAGCCCTGCTGTTCGACAGCGGCGAAACAGCCGAG
GCCACCCGGCTGAAGAGAACCGCCAGAAGAAGATACACCAGACGGAAGAACCGGATCTGCTATCTGCAAG
AGATCTTCAGCAACGAGATGGCCAAGGTGGACGACAGCTTCTTCCACAGACTGGAAGAGTCCTTCCTGGT
GGAAGAGGATAAGAAGCACGAGCGGCACCCCATCTTCGGCAACATCGTGGACGAGGTGGCCTACCACGAG
AAGTACCCCACCATCTACCACCTGAGAAAGAAACTGGTGGACAGCACCGACAAGGCCGACCTGCGGCTGA
TCTATCTGGCCCTGGCCCACATGATCAAGTTCCGGGGCCACTTCCTGATCGAGGGCGACCTGAACCCCGA
CAACAGCGACGTGGACAAGCTGTTCATCCAGCTGGTGCAGACCTACAACCAGCTGTTCGAGGAAAACCCC
ATCAACGCCAGCGGCGTGGACGCCAAGGCCATCCTGTCTGCCAGACTGAGCAAGAGCAGACGGCTGGAAA
ATCTGATCGCCCAGCTGCCCGGCGAGAAGAAGAATGGCCTGTTCGGAAACCTGATTGCCCTGAGCCTGGG
CCTGACCCCCAACTTCAAGAGCAACTTCGACCTGGCCGAGGATGCCAAACTGCAGCTGAGCAAGGACACC
TACGACGACGACCTGGACAACCTGCTGGCCCAGATCGGCGACCAGTACGCCGACCTGTTTCTGGCCGCCA
AGAACCTGTCCGACGCCATCCTGCTGAGCGACATCCTGAGAGTGAACACCGAGATCACCAAGGCCCCCCT
GAGCGCCTCTATGATCAAGAGATACGACGAGCACCACCAGGACCTGACCCTGCTGAAAGCTCTCGTGCGG
CAGCAGCTGCCTGAGAAGTACAAAGAGATTTTCTTCGACCAGAGCAAGAACGGCTACGCCGGCTACATTG
ACGGCGGAGCCAGCCAGGAAGAGTTCTACAAGTTCATCAAGCCCATCCTGGAAAAGATGGACGGCACCGA
GGAACTGCTCGTGAAGCTGAACAGAGAGGACCTGCTGCGGAAGCAGCGGACCTTCGACAACGGCAGCATC
CCCCACCAGATCCACCTGGGAGAGCTGCACGCCATTCTGCGGCGGCAGGAAGATTTTTACCCATTCCTGA
AGGACAACCGGGAAAAGATCGAGAAGATCCTGACCTTCCGCATCCCCTACTACGTGGGCCCTCTGGCCAG
GGGAAACAGCAGATTCGCCTGGATGACCAGAAAGAGCGAGGAAACCATCACCCCCTGGAACTTCGAGGAA
GTGGTGGACAAGGGCGCTTCCGCCCAGAGCTTCATCGAGCGGATGACCAACTTCGATAAGAACCTGCCCA
ACGAGAAGGTGCTGCCCAAGCACAGCCTGCTGTACGAGTACTTCACCGTGTATAACGAGCTGACCAAAGT
GAAATACGTGACCGAGGGAATGAGAAAGCCCGCCTTCCTGAGCGGCGAGCAGAAAAAGGCCATCGTGGAC
CTGCTGTTCAAGACCAACCGGAAAGTGACCGTGAAGCAGCTGAAAGAGGACTACTTCAAGAAAATCGAGT
GCTTCGACTCCGTGGAAATCTCCGGCGTGGAAGATCGGTTCAACGCCTCCCTGGGCACATACCACGATCT
GCTGAAAATTATCAAGGACAAGGACTTCCTGGACAATGAGGAAAACGAGGACATTCTGGAAGATATCGTG
CTGACCCTGACACTGTTTGAGGACAGAGAGATGATCGAGGAACGGCTGAAAACCTATGCCCACCTGTTCG
ACGACAAAGTGATGAAGCAGCTGAAGCGGCGGAGATACACCGGCTGGGGCAGGCTGAGCCGGAAGCTGAT
CAACGGCATCCGGGACAAGCAGTCCGGCAAGACAATCCTGGATTTCCTGAAGTCCGACGGCTTCGCCAAC
AGAAACTTCATGCAGCTGATCCACGACGACAGCCTGACCTTTAAAGAGGACATCCAGAAAGCCCAGGTGT
CCGGCCAGGGCGATAGCCTGCACGAGCACATTGCCAATCTGGCCGGCAGCCCCGCCATTAAGAAGGGCAT
CCTGCAGACAGTGAAGGTGGTGGACGAGCTCGTGAAAGTGATGGGCCGGCACAAGCCCGAGAACATCGTG
ATCGAAATGGCCAGAGAGAACCAGACCACCCAGAAGGGACAGAAGAACAGCCGCGAGAGAATGAAGCGGA
TCGAAGAGGGCATCAAAGAGCTGGGCAGCCAGATCCTGAAAGAACACCCCGTGGAAAACACCCAGCTGCA
GAACGAGAAGCTGTACCTGTACTACCTGCAGAATGGGCGGGATATGTACGTGGACCAGGAACTGGACATC
AACCGGCTGTCCGACTACGATGTGGACCATATCGTGCCTCAGAGCTTTCTGAAGGACGACTCCATCGACA
ACAAGGTGCTGACCAGAAGCGACAAGAACCGGGGCAAGAGCGACAACGTGCCCTCCGAAGAGGTCGTGAA
GAAGATGAAGAACTACTGGCGGCAGCTGCTGAACGCCAAGCTGATTACCCAGAGAAAGTTCGACAATCTG
ACCAAGGCCGAGAGAGGCGGCCTGAGCGAACTGGATAAGGCCGGCTTCATCAAGAGACAGCTGGTGGAAA
CCCGGCAGATCACAAAGCACGTGGCACAGATCCTGGACTCCCGGATGAACACTAAGTACGACGAGAATGA
CAAGCTGATCCGGGAAGTGAAAGTGATCACCCTGAAGTCCAAGCTGGTGTCCGATTTCCGGAAGGATTTC
CAGTTTTACAAAGTGCGCGAGATCAACAACTACCACCACGCCCACGACGCCTACCTGAACGCCGTCGTGG
GAACCGCCCTGATCAAAAAGTACCCTAAGCTGGAAAGCGAGTTCGTGTACGGCGACTACAAGGTGTACGA
CGTGCGGAAGATGATCGCCAAGAGCGAGCAGGAAATCGGCAAGGCTACCGCCAAGTACTTCTTCTACAGC
AACATCATGAACTTTTTCAAGACCGAGATTACCCTGGCCAACGGCGAGATCCGGAAGCGGCCTCTGATCG
AGACAAACGGCGAAACCGGGGAGATCGTGTGGGATAAGGGCCGGGATTTTGCCACCGTGCGGAAAGTGCT
GAGCATGCCCCAAGTGAATATCGTGAAAAAGACCGAGGTGCAGACAGGCGGCTTCAGCAAAGAGTCTATC
CTGCCCAAGAGGAACAGCGATAAGCTGATCGCCAGAAAGAAGGACTGGGACCCTAAGAAGTACGGCGGCT
TCGACAGCCCCACCGTGGCCTATTCTGTGCTGGTGGTGGCCAAAGTGGAAAAGGGCAAGTCCAAGAAACT
GAAGAGTGTGAAAGAGCTGCTGGGGATCACCATCATGGAAAGAAGCAGCTTCGAGAAGAATCCCATCGAC
TTTCTGGAAGCCAAGGGCTACAAAGAAGTGAAAAAGGACCTGATCATCAAGCTGCCTAAGTACTCCCTGT
TCGAGCTGGAAAACGGCCGGAAGAGAATGCTGGCCTCTGCCGGCGAACTGCAGAAGGGAAACGAACTGGC
CCTGCCCTCCAAATATGTGAACTTCCTGTACCTGGCCAGCCACTATGAGAAGCTGAAGGGCTCCCCCGAG
GATAATGAGCAGAAACAGCTGTTTGTGGAACAGCACAAGCACTACCTGGACGAGATCATCGAGCAGATCA
GCGAGTTCTCCAAGAGAGTGATCCTGGCCGACGCTAATCTGGACAAAGTGCTGTCCGCCTACAACAAGCA
CCGGGATAAGCCCATCAGAGAGCAGGCCGAGAATATCATCCACCTGTTTACCCTGACCAATCTGGGAGCC
CCTGCCGCCTTCAAGTACTTTGACACCACCATCGACCGGAAGAGGTACACCAGCACCAAAGAGGTGCTGG
ACGCCACCCTGATCCACCAGAGCATCACCGGCCTGTACGAGACACGGATCGACCTGTCTCAGCTGGGAGG
CGACAAGCGACCTGCCGCCACAAAGAAGGCTGGACAGGCTAAGAAGAAGAAAGATTACAAAGACGATGAC
GATAAGGGATCCGGCGCAACAAACTTCTCTCTGCTGAAACAAGCCGGAGATGTCGAAGAGAATCCTGGAC
CGACCGAGTACAAGCCCACGGTGCGCCTCGCCACCCGCGACGACGTCCCCAGGGCCGTACGCACCCTCGC
CGCCGCGTTCGCCGACTACCCCGCCACGCGCCACACCGTCGATCCGGACCGCCACATCGAGCGGGTCACC
GAGCTGCAAGAACTCTTCCTCACGCGCGTCGGGCTCGACATCGGCAAGGTGTGGGTCGCGGACGACGGCG
CCGCGGTGGCGGTCTGGACCACGCCGGAGAGCGTCGAAGCGGGGGCGGTGTTCGCCGAGATCGGCCCGCG
CATGGCCGAGTTGAGCGGTTCCCGGCTGGCCGCGCAGCAACAGATGGAAGGCCTCCTGGCGCCGCACCGG
CCCAAGGAGCCCGCGTGGTTCCTGGCCACCGTCGGAGTCTCGCCCGACCACCAGGGCAAGGGTCTGGGCA
GCGCCGTCGTGCTCCCCGGAGTGGAGGCGGCCGAGCGCGCCGGGGTGCCCGCCTTCCTGGAGACCTCCGC
GCCCCGCAACCTCCCCTTCTACGAGCGGCTCGGCTTCACCGTCACCGCCGACGTCGAGGTGCCCGAAGGA
CCGCGCACCTGGTGCATGACCCGCAAGCCCGGTGCCTGAACGCGTTAAGTCGACAATCAACCTCTGGATT
ACAAAATTTGTGAAAGATTGACTGGTATTCTTAACTATGTTGCTCCTTTTACGCTATGTGGATACGCTGC
TTTAATGCCTTTGTATCATGCTATTGCTTCCCGTATGGCTTTCATTTTCTCCTCCTTGTATAAATCCTGG
TTGCTGTCTCTTTATGAGGAGTTGTGGCCCGTTGTCAGGCAACGTGGCGTGGTGTGCACTGTGTTTGCTG
ACGCAACCCCCACTGGTTGGGGCATTGCCACCACCTGTCAGCTCCTTTCCGGGACTTTCGCTTTCCCCCT
CCCTATTGCCACGGCGGAACTCATCGCCGCCTGCCTTGCCCGCTGCTGGACAGGGGCTCGGCTGTTGGGC
ACTGACAATTCCGTGGTGTTGTCGGGGAAATCATCGTCCTTTCCTTGGCTGCTCGCCTGTGTTGCCACCT
GGATTCTGCGCGGGACGTCCTTCTGCTACGTCCCTTCGGCCCTCAATCCAGCGGACCTTCCTTCCCGCGG
CCTGCTGCCGGCTCTGCGGCCTCTTCCGCGTCTTCGCCTTCGCCCTCAGACGAGTCGGATCTCCCTTTGG
GCCGCCTCCCCGCGTCGACTTTAAGACCAATGACTTACAAGGCAGCTGTAGATCTTAGCCACTTTTTAAA
AGAAAAGGGGGGACTGGAAGGGCTAATTCACTCCCAACGAAGACAAGATCTGCTTTTTGCTTGTACTGGG
TCTCTCTGGTTAGACCAGATCTGAGCCTGGGAGCTCTCTGGCTAACTAGGGAACCCACTGCTTAAGCCTC
AATAAAGCTTGCCTTGAGTGCTTCAAGTAGTGTGTGCCCGTCTGTTGTGTGACTCTGGTAACTAGAGATC
CCTCAGACCCTTTTAGTCAGTGTGGAAAATCTCTAGCAGGGCCCGTTTAAACCCGCTGATCAGCCTCGAC
TGTGCCTTCTAGTTGCCAGCCATCTGTTGTTTGCCCCTCCCCCGTGCCTTCCTTGACCCTGGAAGGTGCC
ACTCCCACTGTCCTTTCCTAATAAAATGAGGAAATTGCATCGCATTGTCTGAGTAGGTGTCATTCTATTC
TGGGGGGTGGGGTGGGGCAGGACAGCAAGGGGGAGGATTGGGAAGACAATAGCAGGCATGCTGGGGATGC
GGTGGGCTCTATGGCTTCTGAGGCGGAAAGAACCAGCTGGGGCTCTAGGGGGTATCCCC
[124 nt withheld, positions 9300-9423]
C
[91 nt withheld, positions 9425-9515]
A
[49 nt withheld, positions 9517-9565]
CCTTTGACGTTGGAGTCCACGTTCTTT
[37 nt withheld, positions 9593-9629]
ACCCTATCTCGGTCTATTCTTTTGATTTATAAGGGATTTTGCCGATTTCGGCCTATTGGTTAAAAAATGA
GCTGATTTAACAAAAATTTAACGCGAATTAATTCTGTGGAATGTGTGTCAGTTAGGGTGTGGAAAGTCCC
CAGGCTCCCCAGCAGGCAGAAGTATGCAAAGCATGCATCTCAATTAGTCAGCAACCAGGTGTGGAAAGTC
CCCAGGCTCCCCAGCAGGCAGAAGTATGCAAAGCATGCATCTCAATTAGTCAGCAACCATAGTCCCGCCC
CTAACTCCGCCCATCCCGCCCCTAACTCCGCCCAGTTCCGCCCATTCTCCGCCCCATGGCTGACTAATTT
TTTTTATTTATGCAGAGGCCGAGGCCGCCTCTGCCTCTGAGCTATTCCAGAAGTAGTGAGGAGGCTTTTT
TGGAGGCCTAGGCTTTTGCAAAAAGCTCCCGGGAGCTTGTATATCCATTTTCGGATCTGATCAGCACGTG
TTGACAATTAATCATCGGCATAGTATATCGGCATAGTATAATACGACAAGGTGAGGAACTAAACCATGGC
CAAGTTGACCAGTGCCGTTCCGGTGCTCACCGCGCGCGACGTCGCCGGAGCGGTCGAGTTCTGGACCGAC
CGGCTCGGGTTCTCCCGGGACTTCGTGGAGGACGACTTCGCCGGTGTGGTCCGGGACGACGTGACCCTGT
TCATCAGCGCGGTCCAGGACCAGGTGGTGCCGGACAACACCCTGGCCTGGGTGTGGGTGCGCGGCCTGGA
CGAGCTGTACGCCGAGTGGTCGGAGGTCGTGTCCACGAACTTCCGGGACGCCTCCGGGCCGGCCATGACC
GAGATCGGCGAGCAGCCGTGGGGGCGGGAGTTCGCCCTGCGCGACCCGGCCGGCAACTGCGTGCACTTCG
TGGCCGAGGAGCAGGACTGACACGTGCTACGAGATTTCGATTCCACCGCCGCCTTCTATGAAAGGTTGGG
CTTCGGAATCGTTTTCCGGGACGCCGGCTGGATGATCCTCCAGCGCGGGGATCTCATGCTGGAGTTCTTC
GCCCACCCCAACTTGTTTATTGCAGCTTATAATGGTTACAAATAAAGCAATAGCATCACAAATTTCACAA
ATAAAGCATTTTTTTCACTGCATTCTAGTTGTGGTTTGTCCAAACTCATCAATGTATCTTATCATGTCTG
TATACCGTCGACCTCTAGCTAGAGCTTGGCGTAATCATGGTCATAGCTGTTTCCTGTGTGAAATTGTTAT
CCGCTCACAATTCCACACAACATACGAGCCGGAAGCATAAAGTGTAAAGCCTGGGGTGCCTAATGAGTGA
GCTAACTCACATTAATTGCGTTGCGCTCACTGCCCGCTTTCCAGTCGGGAAACCTGTCGTGCCAGCTGCA
TTAATGAATCGGCCAACGCGCGGGGAGAGGCGGTTTGCGTATTGGGCGCTCTTCCGCTTCCTCGCTCACT
GACTCGCTGCGCTCGGTCGTTCGGCTGCGGCGAGCGGTATCAGCTCACTCAAAGGCGGTAATACGGTTAT
CCACAGAATCAGGGGATAACGCAGGAAAGAACATGTGAGCAAAAGGCCAGCAAAAGGCCAGGAACCGTAA
AAAGGCCGCGTTGCTGGCGTTTTTCCATAGGCTCCGCCCCCCTGACGAGCATCACAAAAATCGACGCTCA
AGTCAGAGGTGGCGAAACCCGACAGGACTATAAAGATACCAGGCGTTTCCCCCTGGAAGCTCCCTCGTGC
GCTCTCCTGTTCCGACCCTGCCGCTTACCGGATACCTGTCCGCCTTTCTCCCTTCGGGAAGCGTGGCGCT
TTCTCATAGCTCACGCTGTAGGTATCTCAGTTCGGTGTAGGTCGTTCGCTCCAAGCTGGGCTGTGTGCAC
GAACCCCCCGTTCAGCCCGACCGCTGCGCCTTATCCGGTAACTATCGTCTTGAGTCCAACCCGGTAAGAC
ACGACTTATCGCCACTGGCAGCAGCCACTGGTAACAGGATTAGCAGAGCGAGGTATGTAGGCGGTGCTAC
AGAGTTCTTGAAGTGGTGGCCTAACTACGGCTACACTAGAAGAACAGTATTTGGTATCTGCGCTCTGCTG
AAGCCAGTTACCTTCGGAAAAAGAGTTGGTAGCTCTTGATCCGGCAAACAAACCACCGCTGGTAGCGGTG
GTTTTTTTGTTTGCAAGCAGCAGATTACGCGCAGAAAAAAAGGATCTCAAGAAGATCCTTTGATCTTTTC
TACGGGGTCTGACGCTCAGTGGAACGAAAACTCACGTTAAGGGATTTTGGTCATGAGATTATCAAAAAGG
ATCTTCACCTAGATCCTTTTAAATTAAAAATGAAGTTTTAAATCAATCTAAAGTATATATGAGTAAACTT
GGTCTGACAGTTACCAATGCTTAATCAGTGAGGCACCTATCTCAGCGATCTGTCTATTTCGTTCATCCAT
AGTTGCCTGACTCCCCGTCGTGTAGATAACTACGATACGGGAGGGCTTACCATCTGGCCCCAGTGCTGCA
ATGATACCGCGAGACCCACGCTCACCGGCTCCAGATTTATCAGCAATAAACCAGCCAGCCGGAAGGGCCG
AGCGCAGAAGTGGTCCTGCAACTTTATCCGCCTCCATCCAGTCTATTAATTGTTGCCGGGAAGCTAGAGT
AAGTAGTTCGCCAGTTAATAGTTTGCGCAACGTTGTTGCCATTGCTACAGGCATCGTGGTGTCACGCTCG
TCGTTTGGTATGGCTTCATTCAGCTCCGGTTCCCAACGATCAAGGCGAGTTACATGATCCCCCATGTTGT
GCAAAAAAGCGGTTAGCTCCTTCGGTCCTCCGATCGTTGTCAGAAGTAAGTTGGCCGCAGTGTTATCACT
CATGGTTATGGCAGCACTGCATAATTCTCTTACTGTCATGCCATCCGTAAGATGCTTTTCTGTGACTGGT
GAGTACTCAACCAAGTCATTCTGAGAATAGTGTATGCGGCGACCGAGTTGCTCTTGCCCGGCGTCAATAC
GGGATAATACCGCGCCACATAGCAGAACTTTAAAAGTGCTCATCATTGGAAAACGTTCTTCGGGGCGAAA
ACTCTCAAGGATCTTACCGCTGTTGAGATCCAGTTCGATGTAACCCACTCGTGCACCCAACTGATCTTCA
GCATCTTTTACTTTCACCAGCGTTTCTGGGTGAGCAAAAACAGGAAGGCAAAATGCCGCAAAAAAGGGAA
TAAGGGCGACACGGAAATGTTGAATACTCATACTCTTCCTTTTTCAATATTATTGAAGCATTTATCAGGG
TTATTGTCTCATGAGCGGATACATATTTGAATGTATTTAGAAAAATAAACAAATAGGGGTTCCGCGCACA
TTTCCCCGAAAAGTGCCACCTGAC
