>Addgene plasmid #125838 | lentiCRISPR v2-sgBAP1-2 | depositor partial sequence | sequence record 240886 | U6 primer sequencing
AAAACCGCTGTTAGAGAGATAATTAGAATTAATTTGACTGTAAACACAAAGATATTAGTACAAAATACGT
GACGTAGAAAGTAATAATTTCTTGGGTAGTTTGCAGTTTTAAAATTATGTTTTAAAATGGACTATCATAT
GCTTACCGTAACTTGAAAGTATTTCGATTTCTTGGCTTTATATATCTTGTGGAAAGGACGAAACACCGTA
CCGAAATCTTCCACGAGCGTTTTAGAGCTAGAAATAGCAAGTTAAAATAAGGCTAGTCCGTTATCAACTT
GAAAAAGTGGCACCGAGTCGGTGCTTTTTTGAATTCGCTAGCTAGGTCTTGAAAGGAGTGGGAATTGGCT
CCGGTGCCCGTCAGTGGGCAGAGCGCACATCGCCCACAGTCCCCGAGAAGTTGGGGGGAGGGGTCGGCAA
TTGATCCGGTGCCTAGAGAAGGTGGCGCGGGGTAAACTGGGAAAGTGATGTCGTGTACTGGCTCCGCCTT
TTTCCCGAGGGTGGGGGAGAACCGTATATAAGTGCAGTAGTCGCCGTGAACGTTCTTTTTCGCAACGGGT
TTGCCGCCAGAACACAGGACCGGTTCTAGAGCGCTGCCACCATGGACAAGAAGTACAGCATCGGCCTGGA
CATCGGCACCAACTCTGTGGGCTGGGCCGTGATCACCGACGAGTACAAGGTGCCCAGCAAGAAATTCAAG
GTGCTGGGCAACACCGACCGGCACAGCATCAAGAAGAACCTGATCGGAGCCCTGCTGTTCGACAGCGGCG
AAACAGCCGAGGCCACCCGGCTGAAGAGAACCGCCAGAAGAAGATACACCAGACGGAAGAACCGGATCTG
CTATCTGCAAGAGATCTTCAGCAACGAGATGGCCAAGTGGACGACAGCTTCTTCCACAGACTGGAAGAGT
CCTTCCTGGTGGAAGAGGATAGAAGCACGAGCGGCACCCCATCTTCGGCACATCGTGGACGAGTGCCTAC
CACGAGAGTACCCCACCATCTACACTGAGAAGAACTGTGACAGCACGACAGCGACTGCGCTGATCTATCT
GCCTGCCACATGATCAGTTCGGGGCCACTCTGATCGAGCGACTGACCCGA
